>Addgene plasmid #35563 | pGEX 4T1 ERbeta | addgene full sequence | sequence record 288038 | Addgene NGS Result
CGCTCAAGGCGCACTCCCGTTCTGGATAATGTTTTTTGCGCCGACATCATAACGGTTCTGGCAAATATTC
TGAAATGAGCTGTTGACAATTAATCATCGGCTCGTATAATGTGTGGAATTGTGAGCGGATAACAATTTCA
CACAGGAAACAGTATTCATGTCCCCTATACTAGGTTATTGGAAAATTAAGGGCCTTGTGCAACCCACTCG
ACTTCTTTTGGAATATCTTGAAGAAAAATATGAAGAGCATTTGTATGAGCGCGATGAAGGTGATAAATGG
CGAAACAAAAAGTTTGAATTGGGTTTGGAGTTTCCCAATCTTCCTTATTATATTGATGGTGATGTTAAAT
TAACACAGTCTATGGCCATCATACGTTATATAGCTGACAAGCACAACATGTTGGGTGGTTGTCCAAAAGA
GCGTGCAGAGATTTCAATGCTTGAAGGAGCGGTTTTGGATATTAGATACGGTGTTTCGAGAATTGCATAT
AGTAAAGACTTTGAAACTCTCAAAGTTGATTTTCTTAGCAAGCTACCTGAAATGCTGAAAATGTTCGAAG
ATCGTTTATGTCATAAAACATATTTAAATGGTGATCATGTAACCCATCCTGACTTCATGTTGTATGACGC
TCTTGATGTTGTTTTATACATGGACCCAATGTGCCTGGATGCGTTCCCAAAATTAGTTTGTTTTAAAAAA
CGTATTGAAGCTATCCCACAAATTGATAAGTACTTGAAATCCAGCAAGTATATAGCATGGCCTTTGCAGG
GCTGGCAAGCCACGTTTGGTGGTGGCGACCATCCTCCAAAATCGGATCTGGTTCCGCGTGGATCCATGGA
TATAAAAAACTCACCATCTAGCCTTAATTCTCCTTCCTCCTACAACTGCAGTCAATCCATCTTACCCCTG
GAGCACGGCTCCATATACATACCTTCCTCCTATGTAGACAGCCACCATGAATATCCAGCCATGACATTCT
ATAGCCCTGCTGTGATGAATTACAGCATTCCCAGCAATGTCACTAACTTGGAAGGTGGGCCTGGTCGGCA
GACCACAAGCCCAAATGTGTTGTGGCCAACACCTGGGCACCTTTCTCCTTTAGTGGTCCATCGCCAGTTA
TCACATCTGTATGCGGAACCTCAAAAGAGTCCCTGGTGTGAAGCAAGATCGCTAGAACACACCTTACCTG
TAAACAGAGAGACACTGAAAAGGAAGGTTAGTGGGAACCGTTGCGCCAGCCCTGTTACTGGTCCAGGTTC
AAAGAGGGATGCTCACTTCTGCGCTGTCTGCAGCGATTACGCATCGGGATATCACTATGGAGTCTGGTCG
TGTGAAGGATGTAAGGCCTTTTTTAAAAGAAGCATTCAAGGACATAATGATTATATTTGTCCAGCTACAA
ATCAGTGTACAATCGATAAAAACCGGCGCAAGAGCTGCCAGGCCTGCCGACTTCGGAAGTGTTACGAAGT
GGGAATGGTGAAGTGTGGCTCCCGGAGAGAGAGATGTGGGTACCGCCTTGTGCGGAGACAGAGAAGTGCC
GACGAGCAGCTGCACTGTGCCGGCAAGGCCAAGAGAAGTGGCGGCCACGCGCCCCGAGTGCGGGAGCTGC
TGCTGGACGCCCTGAGCCCCGAGCAGCTAGTGCTCACCCTCCTGGAGGCTGAGCCGCCCCATGTGCTGAT
CAGCCGCCCCAGTGCGCCCTTCACCGAGGCCTCCATGATGATGTCCCTGACCAAGTTGGCCGACAAGGAG
TTGGTACACATGATCAGCTGGGCCAAGAAGATTCCCGGCTTTGTGGAGCTCAGCCTGTTCGACCAAGTGC
GGCTCTTGGAGAGCTGTTGGATGGAGGTGTTAATGATGGGGCTGATGTGGCGCTCAATTGACCACCCCGG
CAAGCTCATCTTTGCTCCAGATCTTGTTCTGGACAGGGATGAGGGGAAATGCGTAGAAGGAATTCTGGAA
ATCTTTGACATGCTCCTGGCAACTACTTCAAGGTTTCGAGAGTTAAAACTCCAACACAAAGAATATCTCT
GTGTCAAGGCCATGATCCTGCTCAATTCCAGTATGTACCCTCTGGTCACAGCGACCCAGGATGCTGACAG
CAGCCGGAAGCTGGCTCACTTGCTGAACGCCGTGACCGATGCTTTGGTTTGGGTGATTGCCAAGAGCGGC
ATCTCCTCCCAGCAGCAATCCATGCGCCTGGCTAACCTCCTGATGCTCCTGTCCCACGTCAGGCATGCGA
GTAACAAGGGCATGGAACATCTGCTCAACATGAAGTGCAAAAATGTGGTCCCAGTGTATGACCTGCTGCT
GGAGATGCTGAATGCCCACGTGCTTCGCGGGTGCAAGTCCTCCATCACGGGGTCCGAGTGCAGCCCGGCA
GAGGACAGTAAAAGCAAAGAGGGCTCCCAGAACCCACAGTCTCAGTGACTCGAGCGGCCGCATCGTGACT
GACTGACGATCTGCCTCGCGCGTTTCGGTGATGACGGTGAAAACCTCTGACACATGCAGCTCCCGGAGAC
GGTCACAGCTTGTCTGTAAGCGGATGCCGGGAGCAGACAAGCCCGTCAGGGCGCGTCAGCGGGTGTTGGC
GGGTGTCGGGGCGCAGCCATGACCCAGTCACGTAGCGATAGCGGAGTGTATAATTCTTGAAGACGAAAGG
GCCTCGTGATACGCCTATTTTTATAGGTTAATGTCATGATAATAATGGTTTCTTAGACGTCAGGTGGCAC
TTTTCGGGGAAATGTGCGCGGAACCCCTATTTGTTTATTTTTCTAAATACATTCAAATATGTATCCGCTC
ATGAGACAATAACCCTGATAAATGCTTCAATAATATTGAAAAAGGAAGAGTATGAGTATTCAACATTTCC
GTGTCGCCCTTATTCCCTTTTTTGCGGCATTTTGCCTTCCTGTTTTTGCTCACCCAGAAACGCTGGTGAA
AGTAAAAGATGCTGAAGATCAGTTGGGTGCACGAGTGGGTTACATCGAACTGGATCTCAACAGCGGTAAG
ATCCTTGAGAGTTTTCGCCCCGAAGAACGTTTTCCAATGATGAGCACTTTTAAAGTTCTGCTATGTGGCG
CGGTATTATCCCGTGTTGACGCCGGGCAAGAGCAACTCGGTCGCCGCATACACTATTCTCAGAATGACTT
GGTTGAGTACTCACCAGTCACAGAAAAGCATCTTACGGATGGCATGACAGTAAGAGAATTATGCAGTGCT
GCCATAACCATGAGTGATAACACTGCGGCCAACTTACTTCTGACAACGATCGGAGGACCGAAGGAGCTAA
CCGCTTTTTTGCACAACATGGGGGATCATGTAACTCGCCTTGATCGTTGGGAACCGGAGCTGAATGAAGC
CATACCAAACGACGAGCGTGACACCACGATGCCTGCAGCAATGGCAACAACGTTGCGCAAACTATTAACT
GGCGAACTACTTACTCTAGCTTCCCGGCAACAATTAATAGACTGGATGGAGGCGGATAAAGTTGCAGGAC
CACTTCTGCGCTCGGCCCTTCCGGCTGGCTGGTTTATTGCTGATAAATCTGGAGCCGGTGAGCGTGGGTC
TCGCGGTATCATTGCAGCACTGGGGCCAGATGGTAAGCCCTCCCGTATCGTAGTTATCTACACGACGGGG
AGTCAGGCAACTATGGATGAACGAAATAGACAGATCGCTGAGATAGGTGCCTCACTGATTAAGCATTGGT
AACTGTCAGACCAAGTTTACTCATATATACTTTAGATTGATTTAAAACTTCATTTTTAATTTAAAAGGAT
CTAGGTGAAGATCCTTTTTGATAATCTCATGACCAAAATCCCTTAACGTGAGTTTTCGTTCCACTGAGCG
TCAGACCCCGTAGAAAAGATCAAAGGATCTTCTTGAGATCCTTTTTTTCTGCGCGTAATCTGCTGCTTGC
AAACAAAAAAACCACCGCTACCAGCGGTGGTTTGTTTGCCGGATCAAGAGCTACCAACTCTTTTTCCGAA
GGTAACTGGCTTCAGCAGAGCGCAGATACCAAATACTGTCCTTCTAGTGTAGCCGTAGTTAGGCCACCAC
TTCAAGAACTCTGTAGCACCGCCTACATACCTCGCTCTGCTAATCCTGTTACCAGTGGCTGCTGCCAGTG
GCGATAAGTCGTGTCTTACCGGGTTGGACTCAAGACGATAGTTACCGGATAAGGCGCAGCGGTCGGGCTG
AACGGGGGGTTCGTGCACACAGCCCAGCTTGGAGCGAACGACCTACACCGAACTGAGATACCTACAGCGT
GAGCTATGAGAAAGCGCCACGCTTCCCGAAGGGAGAAAGGCGGACAGGTATCCGGTAAGCGGCAGGGTCG
GAACAGGAGAGCGCACGAGGGAGCTTCCAGGGGGAAACGCCTGGTATCTTTATAGTCCTGTCGGGTTTCG
CCACCTCTGACTTGAGCGTCGATTTTTGTGATGCTCGTCAGGGGGGCGGAGCCTATGGAAAAACGCCAGC
AACGCGGCCTTTTTACGGTTCCTGGCCTTTTGCTGGCCTTTTGCTCACATGTTCTTTCCTGCGTTATCCC
CTGATTCTGTGGATAACCGTATTACCGCCTTTGAGTGAGCTGATACCGCTCGCCGCAGCCGAACGACCGA
GCGCAGCGAGTCAGTGAGCGAGGAAGCGGAAGAGCGCCTGATGCGGTATTTTCTCCTTACGCATCTGTGC
GGTATTTCACACCGCATAAATTCCGACACCATCGAATGGCGCAAAACCTTTCGCGGTATGGCATGATAGC
GCCCGGAAGAGAGTCAATTCAGGGTGGTGAATGTGAAACCAGTAACGTTATACGATGTCGCAGAGTATGC
CGGTGTCTCTTATCAGACCGTTTCCCGCGTGGTGAACCAGGCCAGCCACGTTTCTGCGAAAACGCGGGAA
AAAGTGGAAGCGGCGATGGCGGAGCTGAATTACATTCCCAACCGCGTGGCACAACAACTGGCGGGCAAAC
AGTCGTTGCTGATTGGCGTTGCCACCTCCAGTCTGGCCCTGCACGCGCCGTCGCAAATTGTCGCGGCGAT
TAAATCTCGCGCCGATCAACTGGGTGCCAGCGTGGTGGTGTCGATGGTAGAACGAAGCGGCGTCGAAGCC
TGTAAAGCGGCGGTGCACAATCTTCTCGCGCAACGCGTCAGTGGGCTGATCATTAACTATCCGCTGGATG
ACCAGGATGCCATTGCTGTGGAAGCTGCCTGCACTAATGTTCCGGCGTTATTTCTTGATGTCTCTGACCA
GACACCCATCAACAGTATTATTTTCTCCCATGAAGACGGTACGCGACTGGGCGTGGAGCATCTGGTCGCA
TTGGGTCACCAGCAAATCGCGCTGTTAGCGGGCCCATTAAGTTCTGTCTCGGCGCGTCTGCGTCTGGCTG
GCTGGCATAAATATCTCACTCGCAATCAAATTCAGCCGATAGCGGAACGGGAAGGCGACTGGAGTGCCAT
GTCCGGTTTTCAACAAACCATGCAAATGCTGAATGAGGGCATCGTTCCCACTGCGATGCTGGTTGCCAAC
GATCAGATGGCGCTGGGCGCAATGCGCGCCATTACCGAGTCCGGGCTGCGCGTTGGTGCGGATATCTCGG
TAGTGGGATACGACGATACCGAAGACAGCTCATGTTATATCCCGCCGTTAACCACCATCAAACAGGATTT
TCGCCTGCTGGGGCAAACCAGCGTGGACCGCTTGCTGCAACTCTCTCAGGGCCAGGCGGTGAAGGGCAAT
CAGCTGTTGCCCGTCTCACTGGTGAAAAGAAAAACCACCCTGGCGCCCAATACGCAAACCGCCTCTCCCC
GCGCGTTGGCCGATTCATTAATGCAGCTGGCACGACAGGTTTCCCGACTGGAAAGCGGGCAGTGAGCGCA
ACGCAATTAATGTAAGTTAGCTCACTCATTAGGCACCCCAGGCTTTACACTTTATGCTTCCGGCTCGTAT
GTTGTGTGGAATTGTGAGCGGATAACAATTTCACACAGGAAACAGCTATGACCATGATTACGGATTCACT
GGCCGTCGTTTTACAACGTCGTGACTGGGAAAACCCTGGCGTTACCCAACTTAATCGCCTTGCAGCACAT
CCCCCTTTCGCCAGCTGGCGTAATAGCGAAGAGGCCCGCACCGATCGCCCTTCCCAACAGTTGCGCAGCC
TGAATGGCGAATGGCGCTTTGCCTGGTTTCCGGCACCAGAAGCGGTGCCGGAAAGCTGGCTGGAGTGCGA
TCTTCCTGAGGCCGATACTGTCGTCGTCCCCTCAAACTGGCAGATGCACGGTTACGATGCGCCCATCTAC
ACCAACGTGACCTATCCCATTACGGTCAATCCGCCGTTTGTTCCCACGGAGAATCCGACGGGTTGTTACT
CGCTCACATTTAATGTTGATGAAAGCTGGCTACAGGAAGGCCAGACGCGAATTATTTTTGATGGCGTTGG
AATTAGCTTATCGACTGCACGGTGCACCAATGCTTCTGGCGTCAGGCAGCCATCGGAAGCTGTGGTATGG
CTGTGCAGGTCGTAAATCACTGCATAATTCGTGT
Features (pLannotate 1.2.2; 17 found; start..end, strand, type, name):
     83..111     +  promoter       tac promoter: strong E. coli promoter; hybrid between the trp and lac UV5 promoters
    119..135     +  protein_bind   lac operator: The lac repressor binds to the lac operator to inhibit transcription in E. coli. This inhibition can be relieved by adding lactose or isopropyl-β-D-thiogalactopyranoside (IPTG). lac repressor encoded by lacI
    158..811     +  CDS            GST26_SCHJA: Experimental evidence at protein level: Swiss-Prot protein existence level 1. GST isoenzymes appear to play a central role in the parasite detoxification system. Other functions are also suspected including a role in increasing the solubility of haematin in the parasite gut. From Schistosoma japonicum (Blood fluke).
    836..2425    +  CDS            ESR2: ESR2_HUMAN - Also known as ESTRB, NR3A2. Experimental evidence at protein level: Swiss-Prot protein existence level 1. [Isoform 2]: Lacks ligand binding ability and has no or only very low ERE binding activity resulting in the loss of ligand-dependent transactivation ability. From Homo sapiens (Human).
   2461..2500    +  CDS            rop (fragment): Rop protein, which maintains plasmids at low copy number; rop
   2602..2642    +  misc_feature   bom (fragment): basis of mobility region from pBR322
   2747..2851    +  promoter       AmpR promoter: bla
   2852..3712    +  CDS            AmpR: β-lactamase; bla; confers resistance to ampicillin, carbenicillin, and related antibiotics
   3883..4471    +  rep_origin     ori: high-copy-number ColE1/pMB1/pBR322/pUC origin of replication
   4657..4708    -  misc_feature   bom (fragment): basis of mobility region from pBR322
   4715..4792    +  promoter       lacI promoter: lacI
   4793..5875    +  CDS            lacI: lac repressor; lacI; The lac repressor binds to the lac operator to inhibit transcription in E. coli. This inhibition can be relieved by adding lactose or isopropyl-β-D-thiogalactopyranoside (IPTG).
   5888..5909    +  protein_bind   CAP binding site: CAP binding activates transcription in the presence of cAMP. E. coli catabolite activator protein
   5924..5954    +  promoter       lac promoter: promoter for the E. coli lac operon
   5962..5978    +  protein_bind   lac operator: The lac repressor binds to the lac operator to inhibit transcription in E. coli. This inhibition can be relieved by adding lactose or isopropyl-β-D-thiogalactopyranoside (IPTG). lac repressor encoded by lacI
   5998..6171    +  CDS            lacZα: LacZα fragment of β-galactosidase; lacZ fragment
   6435..7       -  CDS            yciV (fragment) (across the origin): RNAAM_ECOLI - Also known as trpH From Escherichia coli (strain K12).
