[The description below was written by a language model from this plasmid's Addgene catalogue record and pLannotate feature annotations shown in this document.]
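Description:
pGEX 4T1 ERbeta is a bacterial expression plasmid of about 6.5 kb, built on the pGEX 4T1 backbone, for producing human estrogen receptor beta (ESR2) as a glutathione S-transferase fusion protein in E. coli. It replicates from a high-copy ColE1/pMB1-type origin and is selected with ampicillin through the β-lactamase (AmpR) gene and its own promoter. Short remnants of pBR322-derived rop and bom sequences, a lacZα fragment with its lac promoter, operator and CAP site, and a small E. coli yciV fragment are also annotated. These are backbone leftovers rather than functional parts of the design.

The expression cassette is driven by the strong hybrid tac promoter followed by a lac operator. A plasmid-borne lacI gene supplies lac repressor, so transcription stays repressed until it is induced with IPTG. Downstream lies the Schistosoma japonicum GST coding sequence, followed after a short linker by the ESR2 open reading frame of roughly 1.6 kb, which was inserted between BamHI and XhoI sites that both remain intact. GST therefore sits at the N terminus of the receptor. The annotation tool's ESR2 entry carries a note about isoform 2, but the record does not state which isoform was cloned. The GST moiety allows affinity capture of the fusion on glutathione resin, which makes the construct suited to purifying recombinant ERβ and to GST pull-down or other in vitro interaction assays. The associated publication concerns a ligand-independent antiapoptotic function of ERβ in lung cancer cells, although the record does not specify how this plasmid was used in that work.
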