Addgene plasmid #35563: pGEX 4T1 ERbeta
Depositing lab: Harish Srinivas. Depositing organization: University of Pittsburgh (University, School of Medicine, and Cancer Institute). Publication: Ligand-independent antiapoptotic function of estrogen receptor-beta in lung cancer cells. Zhang G, Yanamala N, Lathrop KL, Zhang L, Klein-Seetharaman J, Srinivas H. Mol Endocrinol. 2010 Sep;24(9):1737-47. Epub 2010 Jul 21. 10.1210/me.2010-0125 PubMed 20660297.
Backbone
  Vector backbone: pGEX 4T1
  Vector type: Bacterial Expression
Growth in bacteria
  Bacterial resistance: Ampicillin, 100 μg/mL
  Growth temperature: 37°C
  Growth strain: DH5alpha
  Copy number: High Copy
Gene/Insert
  Gene/Insert name: Estrogen Receptor beta
  Species: H. sapiens (human)
  Insert size (bp): 1592
  Entrez Gene: ESR2 (a.k.a. ER-BETA, ESR-BETA, ESRB, ESTRB, Erb, NR3A2, ODG8)
  Tag / fusion protein: GST (N terminal on backbone)
  Cloning method: Restriction Enzyme; 5′ cloning site BamHI (not destroyed); 3′ cloning site XhoI (not destroyed)
  Sequencing primers: 5′ NA; 3′ NA
Terms and licenses: Academic/Nonprofit Terms; Industry Terms: Not Available to Industry
How to cite: pGEX 4T1 ERbeta was a gift from Harish Srinivas (Addgene plasmid # 35563 ; http://n2t.net/addgene:35563 ; RRID:Addgene_35563)
