>Addgene plasmid #35563 | pGEX 4T1 ERbeta | addgene partial sequence | sequence record 44732 | pGEX-5 5'-GGGCTGGCAAGCCACGTTTGGTG-3'
TCTTACCCCTGGAGCACGGCTCCATATACATACCTTCCTCCTATGTAGACAGCCACCATGAATATCCAGC
CATGACATTCTATAGCCCTGCTGTGATGAATTACAGCATTCCCAGCAATGTCACTAACTTGGAAGGTGGG
CCTGGTCGGCAGACCACAAGCCCAAATGTGTTGTGGCCAACACCTGGGCACCTTTCTCCTTTAGTGGTCC
ATCGCCAGTTATCACATCTGTATGCGGAACCTCAAAAGAGTCCCTGGTGTGAAGCAAGATCGCTAGAACA
CACCTTACCTGTAAACAGAGAGACACTGAAAAGGAAGGTTAGTGGGAACCGTTGCGCCAGCCCTGTTACT
GGTCCAGGTTCAAAGAGGGATGCTCACTTCTGCGCTGTCTGCAGCGATTACGCATCGGGATATCACTATG
GAGTCTGGTCGTGTGAAGGATGTAAGGCCTTTTTTAAAAGAAGCATTCAAGGACATAATGATTATATTTG
TCCAGCTACAAATCAGTGTACAATCGATAAAAACCGGCGCAAGAGCTGCCAGGCCTG
